Addgene plasmid #148068: pAc5.1B-lambdaN-HA-DmPAN2-del486-493GSG-dsRNAres_Y
Purpose: Insect Expression of DmPAN2-del486-493GSG-dsRNAres
Depositing lab: Elisa Izaurralde. Depositing organization: Max Planck Institute for Developmental Biology. Publication: An asymmetric PAN3 dimer recruits a single PAN2 exonuclease to mediate mRNA deadenylation and decay. Jonas S, Christie M, Peter D, Bhandari D, Loh B, Huntzinger E, Weichenrieder O, Izaurralde E. Nat Struct Mol Biol. 2014 Jul;21(7):599-608. doi: 10.1038/nsmb.2837. Epub 2014 Jun 1. PubMed 24880343.
Backbone
  Vector backbone: Unknown
  Vector type: Insect Expression
Growth in bacteria
  Bacterial resistance: Ampicillin, 100 μg/mL
  Growth temperature: 37°C
  Growth strain: DH5alpha
  Copy number: Low Copy
Gene/Insert
  Gene/Insert name: DmPAN2-del486-493GSG-dsRNAres
  Species: D. melanogaster (fly)
  Entrez Gene: PAN2 (a.k.a. Dmel_CG8232, A1Z7K9, CG8232, Dmel\CG8232, Pan2, pan2)
  Cloning method: Unknown
Terms and licenses: Academic/Nonprofit Terms; Industry Terms: Not Available to Industry
Depositor comments: ORF extracted from NCBI: LP04771. Plasmids from this collection were made available to the research community and donated after the lab closed. Please note that the sequence provided by the depositing laboratory may be theoretical/predicted or based on Sanger sequencing results. There may be discrepancies between sequencing results obtained by Addgene and the depositor sequence. If an Addgene verified sequence is not available, please contact before placing your order to request that our lab fully sequence the plasmid.
How to cite: pAc5.1B-lambdaN-HA-DmPAN2-del486-493GSG-dsRNAres_Y was a gift from Elisa Izaurralde (Addgene plasmid # 148068 ; http://n2t.net/addgene:148068 ; RRID:Addgene_148068)
