[The description below was written by a language model from this plasmid's Addgene catalogue record and pLannotate feature annotations shown in this document.]
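Description:
pAc5.1B-lambdaN-HA-DmPAN2-del486-493GSG-dsRNAres_Y is a 9,170 bp insect expression plasmid. The catalogue lists the backbone as unknown, but the name and features point to a pAc5.1-type vector. Expression is driven by the Drosophila melanogaster actin 5C (Ac5) promoter, a strong constitutive promoter commonly used in fly cell lines, and an SV40 polyadenylation signal is annotated downstream of the coding region, on the opposite strand. In bacteria the plasmid is maintained through a ColE1/pUC-type origin and selected with ampicillin via the β-lactamase gene and its own promoter. The origin is annotated as high-copy, although the catalogue records the plasmid as low copy. Short fragments of a tetracycline resistance gene and of SV40 large T antigen are also annotated and appear to be non-functional backbone remnants.

The payload is a fusion starting with a short fragment of the bacteriophage lambda N protein, followed by an HA epitope and then the coding sequence of Drosophila PAN2, the catalytic subunit of the PAN2–PAN3 poly(A)-nuclease deadenylation complex. The lambda N peptide binds BoxB RNA hairpins, so such fusions are typically used to tether a protein to a BoxB-bearing reporter mRNA, while HA allows detection or immunoprecipitation. A vector-derived V5 tag lies just downstream of PAN2, but the record does not show whether it is translated in frame. By its name, this PAN2 variant has residues 486–493 deleted, apparently replaced by a GSG linker, and is dsRNA-resistant. This suggests use in complementation experiments after RNAi knockdown of endogenous PAN2, though the record does not spell this out. The associated study concerns recruitment of PAN2 by an asymmetric PAN3 dimer in mRNA deadenylation and decay.
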