Features (pLannotate 1.2.2; 11 found; start..end, strand, type, name):
     56..2568    +  promoter       Ac5 promoter: Drosophila melanogaster actin 5C promoter
   2588..2653    +  CDS            N (fragment): REGN_LAMBD - Experimental evidence at protein level: Swiss-Prot protein existence level 1. Plays a role as a transcriptional antitermination factor that allows the virus to initiate its lytic phase. Activates expression of the delayed viral early genes by modifying host RNA polymerase (RNAP) into a form that is resistant to termination signals. This antitermination function requires the host NusA protein which serves to stabilize the interaction between antitermination protein N and host RNA polymerase. From Escherichia phage lambda (Bacteriophage lambda).
   2678..2704    +  CDS            3xHA (fragment): three tandem HA epitope tags
   2732..6439    +  CDS            PAN2: PAN2_DROME - Experimental evidence at protein level: Swiss-Prot protein existence level 1. Catalytic subunit of the poly(A)-nuclease (PAN) deadenylation complex, one of two cytoplasmic mRNA deadenylases involved in general and miRNA-mediated mRNA turnover. PAN specifically shortens poly(A) tails of RNA and the activity is stimulated by poly(A)-binding protein (PABP). PAN deadenylation is followed by rapid degradation of the shortened mRNA tails by the CCR4-NOT complex. Deadenylated mRNAs are then degraded by two alternative mechanisms, namely exosome-mediated 3'-5' exonucleolytic degradation,
   6455..6496    +  CDS            V5 tag: epitope tag from simian virus 5
   6596..6730    -  polyA_signal   SV40 poly(A) signal: SV40 polyadenylation signal
   6753..6837    -  CDS            large T antigen (fragment): large T antigen from SV40 (simian virus 40)
   6838..7308    +  CDS            TcR (fragment): tetracycline efflux protein; tet; confers resistance to tetracycline
   7352..7940    -  rep_origin     ori: high-copy-number ColE1/pMB1/pBR322/pUC origin of replication
   8111..8971    -  CDS            AmpR: β-lactamase; bla; confers resistance to ampicillin, carbenicillin, and related antibiotics
   8972..9076    -  promoter       AmpR promoter: bla
>Addgene plasmid #148068 | pAc5.1B-lambdaN-HA-DmPAN2-del486-493GSG-dsRNAres_Y | depositor full sequence | sequence record 290515 | Full Sequence
CTTCAAGGAATTAATTCTATATTCTAAAAACACAAATGATACTTCTAAAAAAAATCATGAATGGCATCAA
CTCTGAATCAAATCTTTGCAGATGCACCTACTTCTCATTTCCACTGTCACATCATTTTTCCAGATCTCGC
TGCCTGTTATGTGGCCCACAAACCAAGACACGTTTTATGGCCATTAAAGCTGGCTGATCGTCGCCAAACA
CCAAATACATATCAATATGTACATTCGAGAAAGAAGCGATCAAAGAAGCGTCTTCGGGCGAGTAGGAGAA
TGCGGAGGAGAAGGAGAACGAGCTGATCTAGTATCTCTCCACAATCCAATGCCAACTGACCAACTGGCCA
TATTCGGAGCAATTTGAAGCCAATTTCCATCGCCTGGCGATCGCTCCATTCTTGGCTATATGTTTTTCAC
CGTTCCCGGGGCCATTTTCAAAGACTCGTCGGTAAGATAAGATTGTGTCACTCGCTGTCTCTCTTCATTT
GTCGAAGAATGCTGAGGAATTTCGCGATGACGTCGGCGAGTATTTTGAAGAATGAGAATAATTTGTATTT
ATACGAAAATCAGTTAGTGGAATTTTCTACAAAAACATGTTATCTATAGATAATTTTGTTGCAAAATATG
TTGACTATGACAAAGATTGTATGTATATACCTTTAATGTATTCTCATTTTCTTATGTATTTATAATGGCA
ATGATGATACTGATGATATTTTAAGATGATGCCAGACCACAGGCTGATTTCTGCGTCTTTTGCCGAACGC
AGTGCATGTGCGGTTGTTGTTTTTTGGAATAGTTTCAATTTTCGGACTGTCCGCTTTGATTTCAGTTTCT
TGGCTTATTCAAAAAGCAAAGTAAAGCCAAAAAAGCGAGATGGCAATACCAAATGCGGCAAAACGGTAGT
GGAAGGAAAGGGGTGCGGGGCAGCGGAAGGAAGGGTGGGGCGGGGCGTGGCGGGGTCTGTGGCTGGGCGC
GACGTCACCGACGTTGGAGCCACTCCTTTGACCATGTGTGCGTGTGTGTATTATTCGTGTCTCGCCACTC
GCCGGTTGTTTTTTTCTTTTTATCTCGCTCTCTCTAGCGCCATCTCGTACGCATGCTCAACGCACCGCAT
GTTGCCGTGTCCTTTATGCGTCATTTTGGCTCGAAATAGGCAATTATTTAAACAAAGATTAGTCAACGAA
AACGCTAAAATAAATAAGTCTACAATATGGTTACTTATTGCCATGTGTGTGCAGCCAACGATAGCAACAA
AAGCAACAACACAGTGGCTTTCCCTCTTTCACTTTTTGTTTGCAAGCGCGTGCGAGCAAGACGGCACGAC
CGGCAAACGCAATTACGCTGACAAAGAGCAGACGAAGTTTTGGCCGAAAAACATCAAGGCGCCTGATACG
AATGCATTTGCAATAACAATTGCGATATTTAATATTGTTTATGAAGCTGTTTGACTTCAAAACACACAAA
AAAAAAAATAAAACAAATTATTTGAAAGAGAATTAGGAATCGGACAGCTTATCGTTACGGGCTAACAGCA
CACCGAGACGAAATAGCTTACCTGACGTCACAGCCTCTGGAAGAACTGCCGCCAAGCAGAGAGAGAGAGA
AAAAGAGGGAGAGCAGCTTAGACCGCATGTGCTTGTGTGTGAGGCGTCTCTCTCTTCGTCTCCTGTTTGC
GCAAACGCATAGACTGCACTGAGAAAATCGATTACCTATTTTTTATGAATGAATATTTGCACTATTACTA
TTCAAAACTATTAAGATAGCAATCACATTCAATAGCCAAATACTATACCACCTGAGCGATGCAACGAAAT
GATCAATTTGAGCAAAAATGCTGCATATTTAGGACGGCATCATTATAGAAATGCTTCTTGCTGTGTACTT
TTCTCTCGTCTGGCAGCTGTTTCGCCGTTATTGTTAAAACCGGCTTAAGTTAGGTGTGTTTTCTACGACT
AGTGATGCCCCTACTAGAAGATGTGTGTTGCACAAATGTCCCTGAATAACCAATTTGAAGTGCAGATAGC
AGTAAACGTAAGCTAATATGAATATTATTTAACTGTAATGTTTTAATATCGCTGGACATTACTAATAAAC
CCACTATAAACACATGTACATATGTATGTTTTGGCATACAATGAGTAGTTGGGGAAAAAATGTGTAAAAG
CACCGTGACCATCACAGCATAAAGATAACCAGCTGAAGTATCGAATATGAGTAACCCCCAAATTGAATCA
CATGCCGCAACTGATAGGACCCATGGAAGTACACTCTTCATGGCGATATACAAGACACACACAAGCACGA
ACACCCAGTTGCGGAGGAAATTCTCCGTAAATGAAAACCCAATCGGCGAACAATTCATACCCATATATGG
TAAAAGTTTTGAACGCGACTTGAGAGCGGAGAGCATTGCGGCTGATAAGGTTTTAGCGCTAAGCGGGCTT
TATAAAACGGGCTGCGGGACCAGTTTTCATATCACTACCGTTTGAGTTCTTGTGCTGTGTGGATACTCCT
CCCGACACAAAGCCGCTCCATCAGCCAGCAGTCGTCTAATCCAGAGACCCCGGATCGGGGTACCAACATG
GACGCACAAACACGACGACGTGAGCGTCGCGCTGAGAAACAAGCTCAATGGAAAGCTGCAAACGGTGGAT
CTCCTCCACATATGGCTTACCCATACGATGTTCCAGATTACGCTCCTCCAAGCTTGAATTCTGCAGATAT
CATGGACTATGTCTACTGTGGAACGGATCCGATTGGAGCTAGCGAGGATATCCTGTCCGTGTACGATGCC
GGCAGTGCCCCCGGCAATGGTCATTTCAGCCCGTCCTTTAACGGCTTTAATATTGGAACGACGGACCCCG
AGTACGTCGAACTGGTCCCGGTCCTGGCTGATGGAGGTGAACATTTTGGAGTGAGCTCCGTCGCCTTTGA
TGATTATGAGGAATTGTTGTGGATGGGAAATCAAGGAGGACATGTGACCAGCTATTATACCAATAGCATG
CAAAAATATACCAGCTTCCAAGTGCATGCTACGGATATCGTCCGTGATATTAGCACGTTGGATAGCGGCG
TCTTGGCCCTGACCCAAACGAGCTTGCGCCACCAAATTCGTCGCGGCTTGCCGAAATTCACGTTTAAGAG
CAATAATATGAAAGAAATGGTCTCCATGTTGCAACTGTCGCCCCACCGCTTGGTGATGGCTGGCTTGCAA
GATGAACTGATTGATTTTGATTTGCGTACCCTGAAAGAGACGCGTATTGAACACGTCGGCGCTGGAGGCT
GTACCGTCTTGCGTAAAAACTCGCGCTACTTGTTCGCTGGAGATCAATTGGGCACCGTTACCCTGCGTGA
TTTGAATTCCTTGTCCGTGCAACATACCATTAAAACCCATACGAATATTCTGAGCGATTTTTCCGTGCAA
GGCAACTTGCTGATTAGTTGTGGCTACAGCGGAAGGCAAAATAACCTGGCCATCGACCGCTTCCTAATGG
TCTACGATCTGCGCATGCTGCGCCTGATCGCGCCCATTCAAGTGATGATTGATCCGCAGATGTTGAAGTT
CCTGCCATCGCTGACATCCCAACTGGCCGTCGTGTCCAGCTACGGCCAGGTTCAGCTGGTGGACACTGTG
GAGCTCAGCGAGCCGCGAGTATCCATGTACCAGATCAACACCAACGGCAGCCAGTGCCTCAGCTTCGACA
TTAGCTCCTCTTCACAGGCCATGGCATTTGGGGACCAGTCGGGCCACATCAACATGATTGCCGCTGTACA
AACGCCTCAGCCGCAGTTCAATCTCTACTCGCGAAGCACAGAGTTTGCGGACGTGGTGCCACAGCTGCCG
ATGGTCTCCATTACGGACACCAACTTTCCGCTATCGTCGGTCATGCTACCGCACTTGACGACGGGCACAC
AATGGTTCTCAGATTGGCCGGAGGAACTGCTGCGCTACCGCTACCACAGGCCCAAGACCATTGATCCCGA
AGTGCTGAGCAACATGAAAATGCAGGGACCGATTGGATACTCGCCAAACCCACGCACCGCCCGTCGTAAT
CAAATTCCGTACGTGATTGAGCAGGGCGGCGTGTGCAGTCCGAACGGAAATGGAACTGCGGCGGCGACCA
AGGCGGAGAACGGTGTGAAAATCATTCCACGGCGGTATCGCAAAGTCGAGCTGAAGGGCAGCGGCTTTGA
CTTTGACCAGCATAATCAAACATGTTTCGCGGGGCTGGAGGCAACGCTACCGAACTCCTACTGCAATGCT
ATGCTACAGATTTTGTATTTCACCGACGCGCTTCGCGTGAAGCTGCTGGAGCATTCGTGCATCAAGGAGT
TTTGCCTGTCCTGCGAACTAGGGTTCCTCTTCAACATGCTGGATAAAAGTACCGCTTCTTCACCTTGCCA
GGCCAGCAATTTCCTGCGATCTTTCCGCACTGTGCCAGAGGCCTCGGCACTGGGATTGATTCTCACCGAC
CGCTCATCGAACGTCAATCTAATATCGCTGATACAGAACTGGAACCGATTCATTTTGCATCAAATGCATT
ACGAAATATTCGATTCTAGCAAGAACGCATCCACCTACAGCGGATCTGTGCAAACATCAACGAACGCGGA
AAACGCGGGCTCTTCAGAAACAAGTGGCTCCTCGGACCTTTACGATTCCATAAGTGATGAGAACTCCAAG
GAGGACGATCGGGAACGCAGTAAGATCAACGCAGAAACTGACATCAGTAAGATCTTTGGGACCAAGCAAA
TCTGTATAAACCGCTGCATCAAATGCCAAGAAGAGAAGATAAAGGAAAGCATTCTACTTGCCTGCAATTT
GTCGTATCCCAACCACATCAAAGATAGTGATCAGTATTTCAACTTTGGCACCATTTTGAAGCGATCTCTC
AGCTCCGAGAAGAGTATTCAGGCCTTCTGCGAGAGATGTAAGAAGTTTTCGCCAACCAATCAGAGCGTGA
AGGTGACTTCGCTTCCGCAAATTCTGTCCATTAACTGTGGCCTCAACAACGAAAAAGACATTACCTTCCT
GAAGCGCCAGCTCAATCGCTGCAGCGAAAAGACGACTGTTGATGCGGCCGCTTCCTTGAGCACAAGCAAG
CCGTGTCGATATGGAGCCAACTGTTCGCGAAGTGACTGCCATTTCATGCATCCGGATCGAAAATCTCCAT
CGCACACAAGCCAACCGAATGCTGTCAACAATTCTCCCAATGGACGCCAAAAGTCCTGGTTTCCCCTTAC
ATTTACTATGGGCATCAATGACCAAGGTGAGGTGCAGGTGCAAACTCAATCAGATGCAAGCAGTGGCAAA
TCGGAACAGGAGGAGGAAACGGAAAAGCCACCAACAAAGGGCTTGGACAACAATCGGATGTACGCGCTGC
ATGCCGTGGTGTGCCAAGTCGATGATGGTACCCAAAAGAACTTGGTATCGTTGATAAATGTGCAGCGGCC
ATACCACACCATGAAACTGGCTGAATCTGCAGATGACCCTCAGAGTCAATGGTATATTTTTAATGATTTT
AGCATATCGCCCGTTTCGCCACAAGAATCGGTATGGTTCACATTGGATTGGAAAGTTCCTTGCATACTCT
TCTACAGACACGTAGAGGATGACTCTGAGTCTGCTAGTACTACTAGCTCGACCGTCACGGAAAGTGAAGA
AACCATTCCATCAGAGAGCAGCAGCGGCTCGCCAACAAATCTATCCAACCCTTTTCTAGAGGAAATTGTG
AGTCCTATGCTAGGCAACTTAAGTGCAGACGCCACGCTGCAGCCCCTGCAGTCAGATGAAATGCCGCAGT
CGGGTGATCTGGTCGCAATGGATGCCGAGTTCGTTACCCTAAATCCAGAGGAAAATGAGATTCGCCCGGA
TGGCAAAACGGCGACCATTAAGCCATGCCACATGAGTGTGGCCCGGATTTCATGTATACGAGGACAAGGC
CCGGCTGAAGGAGTTCCATTCATGGACGATTACATATCCACCCAGGAGAAGGTCGTGGACTACCTAACTC
AGTTCTCGGGAATCAAGCCTGGCGACTTGGACGCTAACTTCAGCAAAAAGCGACTGACTGCCTTGAAGTA
CTCATACCAGAAATTAAAATACCTCGTTGACGTAGGAGTAATATTTGTCGGACATGGTCTGAAGAACGAC
TTTAGGGTCATAAACATCTATGTACCGTCGGAGCAGATAATAGATACGGTGCACCTGTTTCACATGCCAC
ATCATCGCATGGTTTCCCTAAGATTTCTAGCCTGGCATTTCTTGGGTACTAAGATTCAGTCCGAGACGCA
CGACTCCATCGAAGATGCACGGACCACTCTGCAGCTCTACAAGCACTATTTGAAGCTGCAGGAGGAGAAG
AAGTTTGCCAACGCTCTCAAGAATCTTTACGAACGCGGAAAGCAGCTGCAGTGGAAGGTTCCAGAGGACT
GACCGCGGTTCGAAGGTAAGCCTATCCCTAACCCTCTCCTCGGTCTCGATTCTACGCGTACCGGTCATCA
TCACCATCACCATTGAGTTTAAACCCGCTGATCAGCCTCGACTGTGCCTTCTAAGGCCTGAGCTCGCTGA
TCAGCCTCGATCGAGGATCCAGACATGATAAGATACATTGATGAGTTTGGACAAACCACAACTAGAATGC
AGTGAAAAAAATGCTTTATTTGTGAAATTTGTGATGCTATTGCTTTATTTGTAACCATTATAAGCTGCAA
TAAACAAGTTAACAACAACAATTGCATTCATTTTATGTTTCAGGTTCAGGGGGAGGTGTGGGAGGTTTTT
TAAAGCAAGTAAAACCTCTACAAATGTGGTATGGCTGATTATGATCAGTCGACCGATGCCCTTGAGAGCC
TTCAACCCAGTCAGCTCCTTCCGGTGGGCGCGGGGCATGACTATCGTCGCCGCACTTATGACTGTCTTCT
TTATCATGCAACTCGTAGGACAGGTGCCGGCAGCGCTCTGGGTCATTTTCGGCGAGGACCGCTTTCGCTG
GAGCGCGACGATGATCGGCCTGTCGCTTGCGGTATTCGGAATCTTGCACGCCCTCGCTCAAGCCTTCGTC
ACTGGTCCCGCCACCAAACGTTTCGGCGAGAAGCAGGCCATTATCGCCGGCATGGCGGCCGACGCGCTGG
GCTACGTCTTGCTGGCGTTCGCGACGCGAGGCTGGATGGCCTTCCCCATTATGATTCTTCTCGCTTCCGG
CGGCATCGGGATGCCCGCGTTGCAGGCCATGCTGTCCAGGCAGGTAGATGACGACCATCAGGGACAGCTT
CAAGGATCGCTCGCGGCTCTTACCAGCCAGCAAAAGGCCAGGAACCGTAAAAAGGCCGCGTTGCTGGCGT
TTTTCCATAGGCTCCGCCCCCCTGACGAGCATCACAAAAATCGACGCTCAAGTCAGAGGTGGCGAAACCC
GACAGGACTATAAAGATACCAGGCGTTTCCCCCTGGAAGCTCCCTCGTGCGCTCTCCTGTTCCGACCCTG
CCGCTTACCGGATACCTGTCCGCCTTTCTCCCTTCGGGAAGCGTGGCGCTTTCTCAATGCTCACGCTGTA
GGTATCTCAGTTCGGTGTAGGTCGTTCGCTCCAAGCTGGGCTGTGTGCACGAACCCCCCGTTCAGCCCGA
CCGCTGCGCCTTATCCGGTAACTATCGTCTTGAGTCCAACCCGGTAAGACACGACTTATCGCCACTGGCA
GCAGCCACTGGTAACAGGATTAGCAGAGCGAGGTATGTAGGCGGTGCTACAGAGTTCTTGAAGTGGTGGC
CTAACTACGGCTACACTAGAAGGACAGTATTTGGTATCTGCGCTCTGCTGAAGCCAGTTACCTTCGGAAA
AAGAGTTGGTAGCTCTTGATCCGGCAAACAAACCACCGCTGGTAGCGGTGGTTTTTTTGTTTGCAAGCAG
CAGATTACGCGCAGAAAAAAAGGATCTCAAGAAGATCCTTTGATCTTTTCTACGGGGTCTGACGCTCAGT
GGAACGAAAACTCACGTTAAGGGATTTTGGTCATGAGATTATCAAAAAGGATCTTCACCTAGATCCTTTT
AAATTAAAAATGAAGTTTTAAATCAATCTAAAGTATATATGAGTAAACTTGGTCTGACAGTTACCAATGC
TTAATCAGTGAGGCACCTATCTCAGCGATCTGTCTATTTCGTTCATCCATAGTTGCCTGACTCCCCGTCG
TGTAGATAACTACGATACGGGAGGGCTTACCATCTGGCCCCAGTGCTGCAATGATACCGCGAGACCCACG
CTCACCGGCTCCAGATTTATCAGCAATAAACCAGCCAGCCGGAAGGGCCGAGCGCAGAAGTGGTCCTGCA
ACTTTATCCGCCTCCATCCAGTCTATTAATTGTTGCCGGGAAGCTAGAGTAAGTAGTTCGCCAGTTAATA
GTTTGCGCAACGTTGTTGCCATTGCTGCAGGCATCGTGGTGTCACGCTCGTCGTTTGGTATGGCTTCATT
CAGCTCCGGTTCCCAACGATCAAGGCGAGTTACATGATCCCCCATGTTGTGCAAAAAAGCGGTTAGCTCC
TTCGGTCCTCCGATCGTTGTCAGAAGTAAGTTGGCCGCAGTGTTATCACTCATGGTTATGGCAGCACTGC
ATAATTCTCTTACTGTCATGCCATCCGTAAGATGCTTTTCTGTGACTGGTGAGTACTCAACCAAGTCATT
CTGAGAATAGTGTATGCGGCGACCGAGTTGCTCTTGCCCGGCGTCAACACGGGATAATACCGCGCCACAT
AGCAGAACTTTAAAAGTGCTCATCATTGGAAAACGTTCTTCGGGGCGAAAACTCTCAAGGATCTTACCGC
TGTTGAGATCCAGTTCGATGTAACCCACTCGTGCACCCAACTGATCTTCAGCATCTTTTACTTTCACCAG
CGTTTCTGGGTGAGCAAAAACAGGAAGGCAAAATGCCGCAAAAAAGGGAATAAGGGCGACACGGAAATGT
TGAATACTCATACTCTTCCTTTTTCAATATTATTGAAGCATTTATCAGGGTTATTGTCTCATGAGCGGAT
ACATATTTGAATGTATTTAGAAAAATAAACAAATAGGGGTTCCGCGCACATTTCCCCGAAAAGTGCCACC
TGACGTCTAAGAAACCATTATTATCATGACATTAACCTATAAAAATAGGCGTATCACGAGGCCCTTTCGT
